>Addgene plasmid #148528 | pAc5.1B-lambdaN-HA-DmRoquin_501-819_AD | depositor full sequence | sequence record 290976 | Full Sequence
CTTCAAGGAATTAATTCTATATTCTAAAAACACAAATGATACTTCTAAAAAAAATCATGAATGGCATCAA
CTCTGAATCAAATCTTTGCAGATGCACCTACTTCTCATTTCCACTGTCACATCATTTTTCCAGATCTCGC
TGCCTGTTATGTGGCCCACAAACCAAGACACGTTTTATGGCCATTAAAGCTGGCTGATCGTCGCCAAACA
CCAAATACATATCAATATGTACATTCGAGAAAGAAGCGATCAAAGAAGCGTCTTCGGGCGAGTAGGAGAA
TGCGGAGGAGAAGGAGAACGAGCTGATCTAGTATCTCTCCACAATCCAATGCCAACTGACCAACTGGCCA
TATTCGGAGCAATTTGAAGCCAATTTCCATCGCCTGGCGATCGCTCCATTCTTGGCTATATGTTTTTCAC
CGTTCCCGGGGCCATTTTCAAAGACTCGTCGGTAAGATAAGATTGTGTCACTCGCTGTCTCTCTTCATTT
GTCGAAGAATGCTGAGGAATTTCGCGATGACGTCGGCGAGTATTTTGAAGAATGAGAATAATTTGTATTT
ATACGAAAATCAGTTAGTGGAATTTTCTACAAAAACATGTTATCTATAGATAATTTTGTTGCAAAATATG
TTGACTATGACAAAGATTGTATGTATATACCTTTAATGTATTCTCATTTTCTTATGTATTTATAATGGCA
ATGATGATACTGATGATATTTTAAGATGATGCCAGACCACAGGCTGATTTCTGCGTCTTTTGCCGAACGC
AGTGCATGTGCGGTTGTTGTTTTTTGGAATAGTTTCAATTTTCGGACTGTCCGCTTTGATTTCAGTTTCT
TGGCTTATTCAAAAAGCAAAGTAAAGCCAAAAAAGCGAGATGGCAATACCAAATGCGGCAAAACGGTAGT
GGAAGGAAAGGGGTGCGGGGCAGCGGAAGGAAGGGTGGGGCGGGGCGTGGCGGGGTCTGTGGCTGGGCGC
GACGTCACCGACGTTGGAGCCACTCCTTTGACCATGTGTGCGTGTGTGTATTATTCGTGTCTCGCCACTC
GCCGGTTGTTTTTTTCTTTTTATCTCGCTCTCTCTAGCGCCATCTCGTACGCATGCTCAACGCACCGCAT
GTTGCCGTGTCCTTTATGCGTCATTTTGGCTCGAAATAGGCAATTATTTAAACAAAGATTAGTCAACGAA
AACGCTAAAATAAATAAGTCTACAATATGGTTACTTATTGCCATGTGTGTGCAGCCAACGATAGCAACAA
AAGCAACAACACAGTGGCTTTCCCTCTTTCACTTTTTGTTTGCAAGCGCGTGCGAGCAAGACGGCACGAC
CGGCAAACGCAATTACGCTGACAAAGAGCAGACGAAGTTTTGGCCGAAAAACATCAAGGCGCCTGATACG
AATGCATTTGCAATAACAATTGCGATATTTAATATTGTTTATGAAGCTGTTTGACTTCAAAACACACAAA
AAAAAAAATAAAACAAATTATTTGAAAGAGAATTAGGAATCGGACAGCTTATCGTTACGGGCTAACAGCA
CACCGAGACGAAATAGCTTACCTGACGTCACAGCCTCTGGAAGAACTGCCGCCAAGCAGAGAGAGAGAGA
AAAAGAGGGAGAGCAGCTTAGACCGCATGTGCTTGTGTGTGAGGCGTCTCTCTCTTCGTCTCCTGTTTGC
GCAAACGCATAGACTGCACTGAGAAAATCGATTACCTATTTTTTATGAATGAATATTTGCACTATTACTA
TTCAAAACTATTAAGATAGCAATCACATTCAATAGCCAAATACTATACCACCTGAGCGATGCAACGAAAT
GATCAATTTGAGCAAAAATGCTGCATATTTAGGACGGCATCATTATAGAAATGCTTCTTGCTGTGTACTT
TTCTCTCGTCTGGCAGCTGTTTCGCCGTTATTGTTAAAACCGGCTTAAGTTAGGTGTGTTTTCTACGACT
AGTGATGCCCCTACTAGAAGATGTGTGTTGCACAAATGTCCCTGAATAACCAATTTGAAGTGCAGATAGC
AGTAAACGTAAGCTAATATGAATATTATTTAACTGTAATGTTTTAATATCGCTGGACATTACTAATAAAC
CCACTATAAACACATGTACATATGTATGTTTTGGCATACAATGAGTAGTTGGGGAAAAAATGTGTAAAAG
CACCGTGACCATCACAGCATAAAGATAACCAGCTGAAGTATCGAATATGAGTAACCCCCAAATTGAATCA
CATGCCGCAACTGATAGGACCCATGGAAGTACACTCTTCATGGCGATATACAAGACACACACAAGCACGA
ACACCCAGTTGCGGAGGAAATTCTCCGTAAATGAAAACCCAATCGGCGAACAATTCATACCCATATATGG
TAAAAGTTTTGAACGCGACTTGAGAGCGGAGAGCATTGCGGCTGATAAGGTTTTAGCGCTAAGCGGGCTT
TATAAAACGGGCTGCGGGACCAGTTTTCATATCACTACCGTTTGAGTTCTTGTGCTGTGTGGATACTCCT
CCCGACACAAAGCCGCTCCATCAGCCAGCAGTCGTCTAATCCAGAGACCCCGGATCGGGGTACCAACATG
GACGCACAAACACGACGACGTGAGCGTCGCGCTGAGAAACAAGCTCAATGGAAAGCTGCAAACGGTGGAT
CTCCTCCACATATGGCTTACCCATACGATGTTCCAGATTACGCTCCTCCAAGCTTGCATTATATGGGCTC
TCCTAGGGGATATCTGGATCCCAGCTTGGGACTTTCGCCAGGTGGTGGTCTCCCGCCGTCGCATCACAGT
CCCATTACCAGGCTCATAGTGCCGAGCCGCTACGATTCGCGCTTTAGCGGGTTTGGCGGTGGCACGCCCA
GGATTCCTTCGCCCAGAGAATACCAAGCCAATCCGGTAGCGCCAACGCAACGCAATGCCAACCCACCGAA
TTTTAGTGTGAACAGTAACCTGCACAAGGGCTACATGTTGCCCGCCAGCGGTGGAGATGTCTTCCATCTG
GCCAATCCGTGGGAGCAAGCATACCTGGCACAGCAGCAACATCCTCCACAGCATCCCCAACAGCAGCAGC
CACCGTCCAGCAAGCCGAATCCCAGCCGACCGTTGTCGATTTTACCCGCAACAGCTGATACCTCATTTTT
TGAAAAGAAACCGCCGAATAGTGTTAGCATAGATCTGGACAGGGTCCCGGAGGTCAATGTGGATGCAGTG
CCTCTGTTCCGGCGATCCAACAATAACCACAATAACAACAATAGTAACTCCCACAATAACAACAACAACA
ATCATGGCTCATCACTGCTGTTCTGGAACAATACGGGTAAAGATTCAGCCAACTTTGTACGATCAGACTC
CATATTGGATGACGATGCGTCCACATTCGATGTGCCCACTGGCTCCTCCATGCTGAGTATCTACGGCCCG
ATTTGCCCCAAGAGCAGTACGACCGGCAACTGGAACAACTTTGATCTGGGATATGGCGGCTTCAAGAGTG
ACAGAAACGATAGCTTCAATGCCAATAAGCAGCAACAGCCGATGTGGGGCAGGAAACCGCAACTGATGTC
GGAAGACAGTTTCGAGGGCGGCATCGATAGTGGAATGATGCTGCAGCTGGAGAAGAATCTGGTGGACATC
GTCGATCCCGATGACAGTGGGATCAAGGTGGACTAGGCGGCCGCTCGAGTCTAGAGGGCCCGCGGTTCGA
AGGTAAGCCTATCCCTAACCCTCTCCTCGGTCTCGATTCTACGCGTACCGGTCATCATCACCATCACCAT
TGAGTTTAAACCCGCTGATCAGCCTCGACTGTGCCTTCTAAGGCCTGAGCTCGCTGATCAGCCTCGATCG
AGGATCCAGACATGATAAGATACATTGATGAGTTTGGACAAACCACAACTAGAATGCAGTGAAAAAAATG
CTTTATTTGTGAAATTTGTGATGCTATTGCTTTATTTGTAACCATTATAAGCTGCAATAAACAAGTTAAC
AACAACAATTGCATTCATTTTATGTTTCAGGTTCAGGGGGAGGTGTGGGAGGTTTTTTAAAGCAAGTAAA
ACCTCTACAAATGTGGTATGGCTGATTATGATCAGTCGACCGATGCCCTTGAGAGCCTTCAACCCAGTCA
GCTCCTTCCGGTGGGCGCGGGGCATGACTATCGTCGCCGCACTTATGACTGTCTTCTTTATCATGCAACT
CGTAGGACAGGTGCCGGCAGCGCTCTGGGTCATTTTCGGCGAGGACCGCTTTCGCTGGAGCGCGACGATG
ATCGGCCTGTCGCTTGCGGTATTCGGAATCTTGCACGCCCTCGCTCAAGCCTTCGTCACTGGTCCCGCCA
CCAAACGTTTCGGCGAGAAGCAGGCCATTATCGCCGGCATGGCGGCCGACGCGCTGGGCTACGTCTTGCT
GGCGTTCGCGACGCGAGGCTGGATGGCCTTCCCCATTATGATTCTTCTCGCTTCCGGCGGCATCGGGATG
CCCGCGTTGCAGGCCATGCTGTCCAGGCAGGTAGATGACGACCATCAGGGACAGCTTCAAGGATCGCTCG
CGGCTCTTACCAGCCAGCAAAAGGCCAGGAACCGTAAAAAGGCCGCGTTGCTGGCGTTTTTCCATAGGCT
CCGCCCCCCTGACGAGCATCACAAAAATCGACGCTCAAGTCAGAGGTGGCGAAACCCGACAGGACTATAA
AGATACCAGGCGTTTCCCCCTGGAAGCTCCCTCGTGCGCTCTCCTGTTCCGACCCTGCCGCTTACCGGAT
ACCTGTCCGCCTTTCTCCCTTCGGGAAGCGTGGCGCTTTCTCAATGCTCACGCTGTAGGTATCTCAGTTC
GGTGTAGGTCGTTCGCTCCAAGCTGGGCTGTGTGCACGAACCCCCCGTTCAGCCCGACCGCTGCGCCTTA
TCCGGTAACTATCGTCTTGAGTCCAACCCGGTAAGACACGACTTATCGCCACTGGCAGCAGCCACTGGTA
ACAGGATTAGCAGAGCGAGGTATGTAGGCGGTGCTACAGAGTTCTTGAAGTGGTGGCCTAACTACGGCTA
CACTAGAAGGACAGTATTTGGTATCTGCGCTCTGCTGAAGCCAGTTACCTTCGGAAAAAGAGTTGGTAGC
TCTTGATCCGGCAAACAAACCACCGCTGGTAGCGGTGGTTTTTTTGTTTGCAAGCAGCAGATTACGCGCA
GAAAAAAAGGATCTCAAGAAGATCCTTTGATCTTTTCTACGGGGTCTGACGCTCAGTGGAACGAAAACTC
ACGTTAAGGGATTTTGGTCATGAGATTATCAAAAAGGATCTTCACCTAGATCCTTTTAAATTAAAAATGA
AGTTTTAAATCAATCTAAAGTATATATGAGTAAACTTGGTCTGACAGTTACCAATGCTTAATCAGTGAGG
CACCTATCTCAGCGATCTGTCTATTTCGTTCATCCATAGTTGCCTGACTCCCCGTCGTGTAGATAACTAC
GATACGGGAGGGCTTACCATCTGGCCCCAGTGCTGCAATGATACCGCGAGACCCACGCTCACCGGCTCCA
GATTTATCAGCAATAAACCAGCCAGCCGGAAGGGCCGAGCGCAGAAGTGGTCCTGCAACTTTATCCGCCT
CCATCCAGTCTATTAATTGTTGCCGGGAAGCTAGAGTAAGTAGTTCGCCAGTTAATAGTTTGCGCAACGT
TGTTGCCATTGCTGCAGGCATCGTGGTGTCACGCTCGTCGTTTGGTATGGCTTCATTCAGCTCCGGTTCC
CAACGATCAAGGCGAGTTACATGATCCCCCATGTTGTGCAAAAAAGCGGTTAGCTCCTTCGGTCCTCCGA
TCGTTGTCAGAAGTAAGTTGGCCGCAGTGTTATCACTCATGGTTATGGCAGCACTGCATAATTCTCTTAC
TGTCATGCCATCCGTAAGATGCTTTTCTGTGACTGGTGAGTACTCAACCAAGTCATTCTGAGAATAGTGT
ATGCGGCGACCGAGTTGCTCTTGCCCGGCGTCAACACGGGATAATACCGCGCCACATAGCAGAACTTTAA
AAGTGCTCATCATTGGAAAACGTTCTTCGGGGCGAAAACTCTCAAGGATCTTACCGCTGTTGAGATCCAG
TTCGATGTAACCCACTCGTGCACCCAACTGATCTTCAGCATCTTTTACTTTCACCAGCGTTTCTGGGTGA
GCAAAAACAGGAAGGCAAAATGCCGCAAAAAAGGGAATAAGGGCGACACGGAAATGTTGAATACTCATAC
TCTTCCTTTTTCAATATTATTGAAGCATTTATCAGGGTTATTGTCTCATGAGCGGATACATATTTGAATG
TATTTAGAAAAATAAACAAATAGGGGTTCCGCGCACATTTCCCCGAAAAGTGCCACCTGACGTCTAAGAA
ACCATTATTATCATGACATTAACCTATAAAAATAGGCGTATCACGAGGCCCTTTCGT
Features (pLannotate 1.2.2; 10 found; start..end, strand, type, name):
     56..2568    +  promoter       Ac5 promoter: Drosophila melanogaster actin 5C promoter
   2588..2653    +  CDS            N (fragment): REGN_LAMBD - Experimental evidence at protein level: Swiss-Prot protein existence level 1. Plays a role as a transcriptional antitermination factor that allows the virus to initiate its lytic phase. Activates expression of the delayed viral early genes by modifying host RNA polymerase (RNAP) into a form that is resistant to termination signals. This antitermination function requires the host NusA protein which serves to stabilize the interaction between antitermination protein N and host RNA polymerase. From Escherichia phage lambda (Bacteriophage lambda).
   2678..2704    +  CDS            3xHA (fragment): three tandem HA epitope tags
   3712..3753    +  CDS            V5 tag: epitope tag from simian virus 5
   3853..3987    -  polyA_signal   SV40 poly(A) signal: SV40 polyadenylation signal
   4010..4094    -  CDS            large T antigen (fragment): large T antigen from SV40 (simian virus 40)
   4095..4565    +  CDS            TcR (fragment): tetracycline efflux protein; tet; confers resistance to tetracycline
   4609..5197    -  rep_origin     ori: high-copy-number ColE1/pMB1/pBR322/pUC origin of replication
   5368..6228    -  CDS            AmpR: β-lactamase; bla; confers resistance to ampicillin, carbenicillin, and related antibiotics
   6229..6333    -  promoter       AmpR promoter: bla
