[The description below was written by a language model from this plasmid's Addgene catalogue record and pLannotate feature annotations shown in this document.]
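Description:
pAc5.1B-lambdaN-HA-DmRoquin_501-819_AD is an insect-cell expression plasmid of about 6.4 kb that produces a fragment of Drosophila melanogaster Roquin (gene roq, CG16807) spanning residues 501–819. According to the depositor, the ORF comes from isoform C. The catalogue lists the backbone as unknown, although the name and the annotated features point to a pAc5.1B-type vector. In bacteria it is maintained through a ColE1/pUC-family origin and selected with ampicillin via the bla gene and its own promoter. The origin annotation describes a high-copy type, but the catalogue entry records the plasmid as low copy. Short fragments matching a tetracycline resistance gene and SV40 large T antigen are also annotated and appear to be non-functional backbone remnants.

Expression is driven by the constitutive Drosophila actin 5C (Ac5) promoter. Downstream of it are a short fragment of the bacteriophage lambda N protein and an HA epitope, annotated as a partial match to 3xHA. The unannotated interval that follows is where the Roquin fragment would sit. A V5 tag sequence and an SV40 polyadenylation signal lie after this region. The record does not say whether the V5 tag is translated in frame with the insert or excluded by a stop codon.

The lambda N peptide binds BoxB RNA hairpins, so fusions of this kind are generally used in tethering assays. In these, a protein is artificially recruited to a BoxB-containing reporter mRNA in cultured fly cells to test its effect on mRNA stability or translation, with the HA tag allowing detection. The associated publication concerns recruitment of the CCR4-NOT deadenylase complex by Drosophila Roquin through a CAF40-binding motif, which suggests this construct was used to map the regions responsible. The meaning of the "AD" suffix is not explained in the record.
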