Addgene plasmid #148528: pAc5.1B-lambdaN-HA-DmRoquin_501-819_AD
Purpose: Insect Expression of DmRoquin_501-819
Depositing lab: Elisa Izaurralde. Depositing organization: Max Planck Institute for Developmental Biology. Publication: A CAF40-binding motif facilitates recruitment of the CCR4-NOT complex to mRNAs targeted by Drosophila Roquin. Sgromo A, Raisch T, Bawankar P, Bhandari D, Chen Y, Kuzuoglu-Ozturk D, Weichenrieder O, Izaurralde E. Nat Commun. 2017 Feb 6;8:14307. doi: 10.1038/ncomms14307. PubMed 28165457.
Backbone
  Vector backbone: Unknown
  Vector type: Insect Expression
Growth in bacteria
  Bacterial resistance: Ampicillin, 100 μg/mL
  Growth temperature: 37°C
  Growth strain: DH5alpha
  Copy number: Low Copy
Gene/Insert
  Gene/Insert name: DmRoquin_501-819
  Species: D. melanogaster (fly)
  Entrez Gene: roq (a.k.a. CG16807, Dmel\CG16807, NEST:bs21b12)
  Cloning method: Unknown
Terms and licenses: Academic/Nonprofit Terms; Industry Terms: Not Available to Industry
Depositor comments: ORF extracted from isoform C NCBI:NM_001275011.1 Plasmids from this collection were made available to the research community and donated after the lab closed. Please note that the sequence provided by the depositing laboratory may be theoretical/predicted or based on Sanger sequencing results. There may be discrepancies between sequencing results obtained by Addgene and the depositor sequence. If an Addgene verified sequence is not available, please contact before placing your order to request that our lab fully sequence the plasmid.
How to cite: pAc5.1B-lambdaN-HA-DmRoquin_501-819_AD was a gift from Elisa Izaurralde (Addgene plasmid # 148528 ; http://n2t.net/addgene:148528 ; RRID:Addgene_148528)
